>Addgene plasmid #159405 | DT044A | addgene full sequence | sequence record 324289 | Addgene NGS Result
CAAGAATTCTCATGTTTGACAGCTTATCATCGATAAGCTTTAATGCGGTAGTTTATCACAGTTAAATTGC
TAACGCAGTCAGGCACCGTGTATGAAATCTAACAATGCGCTCATCGTCATCCTCGGCACCGTCACCCTGG
ATGCTGTAGGCATAGGCTTGGTTATGCCGGTACTGCCGGGCCTCTTGCGGGATATCCGGATATAGTTCCT
CCTTTCAGCAAAAAACCCCTCAAGACCCGTTTAGAGGCCCCAAGGGGTTATGCTAGTTATTGCTCAGCGG
TGGCAGCAGCCAACTCAGCTTCCTTTCGGGCTTTGTTAGCAGCCGGATCCTCAATTATAGGTAATGCTTG
AACCCGGATACAGGGTGGTCCCCCAAATCGAAACGTTGATATTATTCGTCAGCGGCACATCATATTCGCT
AATTACATCACGCCACCATTCCCAGGCCAGCCCCGTTGCTTCACGTGCTTTAATGCGGATGTTGCGCGCA
TTGGCTTCCAGCGGGATAACGGTGCTATAGTGGGCAGTTTTGTCCTGGTAATTGCCGTCCCAAGTTTTAT
GCGTCAGAACTTCGTTACCTTCTTTATCGTATGAGACCTCGTCCCACGCCACTTCAAACTGAGCGACATA
CGCACCGGAATGATCCAGGTTGATTTTACCTTTAGAATATTCGGTACTGGTGGTTTCAATGTAATCGGTC
TTGTTATGGACGGCGGCAACGCTGTTGTCTTTCAGGAAGACAGAGGTATAGCTGATTGGATAAGCCGGAT
TCTTCGTACTAAAAGTGGCATTATCTTTGATGACTTTGCGGATTTCGTCAAAATCTTTCGTCACCACTTT
ATTATGTTCCTGTGCATCCCCTCCCAGCACAACTGCTGTGAAACTGCTATTTTCATAAATATCTTTATAC
TGTTGACTATTTTTAATATCTGTATTTTTGATCAGAGCTTTAAAAGCAGCTTGGACATCTTTCGAGGAGC
TAGTGGTTTCCAGTTTAACATAAATGGTGCGACCATAGGCAACATTAGAAACCATCAGCGGCGGAGCTTC
GTTGCTAACACCTTTTTGCTTCAGATCATTAAAAGTAACGCTATCATCGAACAGATCAGACGGATTTTTC
GGCAGATCGGCACTGACTGTATAAAAGATCTGCTTATATGCCAGGATCATTACTTTTTTCTCGTTATTTG
CTACGGCGTTGAAGTCAACACCCAGCGAATTTTCCAGCACTTTAGCGTTCACATTCAGGGCCGATGAGAT
TTGGGATTTACTATACACCATGGATTCGGAGTACTGGGTGCGCGCCGGCAGGGTGTGGGTGCTGCTATAT
TTTTCATTCCATTTGCTAACCAGTTCATCAATGGCGCCGCTGACTTTACCATAAGTTGGATCATCCACCT
TGATAGAGTTTTCACCTTTCAGACCCGGCAGATCAATGTTGATATTGATCGGTTTACGTTTTACCATCAG
AATAGTAGGGCGATTTTCGACAAATGCTTTATCAGCCAGTTGCAGCGCACCAGGATACGTGCGATCATTA
ACACTGTCAATAATGGAAATATCAACCGGTGAAGTAGTCAGGCTACGTTTCTGGCGTTCGACTACAATGA
ATTTATTGCCCGCTTTTTTACCCTCTTTAGGAACAAACGATTCAATTTTATCACCATTGCTGGCCAGGAC
TTCATTGCGGTTATAGCTCAGCGAACTGATGCCACTATCAATCGATTGGTTTTTATCCGTGATATCTTTC
ATATGGCTGCCGCGCGGCACCAGGCCGCTGCTGTGATGATGATGATGATGGCTGCTGCCCATGGTATATC
TCCTTCTTAAAGTTAAACAAAATTATTTCTAGAGGGGAATTGTTATCCGCTCACAATTCCCCTATAGTGA
GTCGTATTAATTTCGCGGGATCGAGATCTCGATCCTCTACGCCGGACGCATCGTGGCCGGCATCACCGGC
GCCACAGGTGCGGTTGCTGGCGCCTATATCGCCGACATCACCGATGGGGAAGATCGGGCTCGCCACTTCG
GGCTCATGAGCGCTTGTTTCGGCGTGGGTATGGTGGCAGGCCCCGTGGCCGGGGGACTGTTGGGCGCCAT
CTCCTTGCATGCACCATTCCTTGCGGCGGCGGTGCTCAACGGCCTCAACCTACTACTGGGCTGCTTCCTA
ATGCAGGAGTCGCATAAGGGAGAGCGTCGAGATCCCGGACACCATCGAATGGCGCAAAACCTTTCGCGGT
ATGGCATGATAGCGCCCGGAAGAGAGTCAATTCAGGGTGGTGAATGTGAAACCAGTAACGTTATACGATG
TCGCAGAGTATGCCGGTGTCTCTTATCAGACCGTTTCCCGCGTGGTGAACCAGGCCAGCCACGTTTCTGC
GAAAACGCGGGAAAAAGTGGAAGCGGCGATGGCGGAGCTGAATTACATTCCCAACCGCGTGGCACAACAA
CTGGCGGGCAAACAGTCGTTGCTGATTGGCGTTGCCACCTCCAGTCTGGCCCTGCACGCGCCGTCGCAAA
TTGTCGCGGCGATTAAATCTCGCGCCGATCAACTGGGTGCCAGCGTGGTGGTGTCGATGGTAGAACGAAG
CGGCGTCGAAGCCTGTAAAGCGGCGGTGCACAATCTTCTCGCGCAACGCGTCAGTGGGCTGATCATTAAC
TATCCGCTGGATGACCAGGATGCCATTGCTGTGGAAGCTGCCTGCACTAATGTTCCGGCGTTATTTCTTG
ATGTCTCTGACCAGACACCCATCAACAGTATTATTTTCTCCCATGAAGACGGTACGCGACTGGGCGTGGA
GCATCTGGTCGCATTGGGTCACCAGCAAATCGCGCTGTTAGCGGGCCCATTAAGTTCTGTCTCGGCGCGT
CTGCGTCTGGCTGGCTGGCATAAATATCTCACTCGCAATCAAATTCAGCCGATAGCGGAACGGGAAGGCG
ACTGGAGTGCCATGTCCGGTTTTCAACAAACCATGCAAATGCTGAATGAGGGCATCGTTCCCACTGCGAT
GCTGGTTGCCAACGATCAGATGGCGCTGGGCGCAATGCGCGCCATTACCGAGTCCGGGCTGCGCGTTGGT
GCGGATATCTCGGTAGTGGGATACGACGATACCGAAGACAGCTCATGTTATATCCCGCCGTTAACCACCA
TCAAACAGGATTTTCGCCTGCTGGGGCAAACCAGCGTGGACCGCTTGCTGCAACTCTCTCAGGGCCAGGC
GGTGAAGGGCAATCAGCTGTTGCCCGTCTCACTGGTGAAAAGAAAAACCACCCTGGCGCCCAATACGCAA
ACCGCCTCTCCCCGCGCGTTGGCCGATTCATTAATGCAGCTGGCACGACAGGTTTCCCGACTGGAAAGCG
GGCAGTGAGCGCAACGCAATTAATGTAAGTTAGCTCACTCATTAGGCACCGGGATCTCGACCGATGCCCT
TGAGAGCCTTCAACCCAGTCAGCTCCTTCCGGTGGGCGCGGGGCATGACTATCGTCGCCGCACTTATGAC
TGTCTTCTTTATCATGCAACTCGTAGGACAGGTGCCGGCAGCGCTCTGGGTCATTTTCGGCGAGGACCGC
TTTCGCTGGAGCGCGACGATGATCGGCCTGTCGCTTGCGGTATTCGGAATCTTGCACGCCCTCGCTCAAG
CCTTCGTCACTGGTCCCGCCACCAAACGTTTCGGCGAGAAGCAGGCCATTATCGCCGGCATGGCGGCCGA
CGCGCTGGGCTACGTCTTGCTGGCGTTCGCGACGCGAGGCTGGATGGCCTTCCCCATTATGATTCTTCTC
GCTTCCGGCGGCATCGGGATGCCCGCGTTGCAGGCCATGCTGTCCAGGCAGGTAGATGACGACCATCAGG
GACAGCTTCAAGGATCGCTCGCGGCTCTTACCAGCCTAACTTCGATCATTGGACCGCTGATCGTCACGGC
GATTTATGCCGCCTCGGCGAGCACATGGAACGGGTTGGCATGGATTGTAGGCGCCGCCCTATACCTTGTC
TGCCTCCCCGCGTTGCGTCGCGGTGCATGGAGCCGGGCCACCTCGACCTGAATGGAAGCCGGCGGCACCT
CGCTAACGGATTCACCACTCCAAGAATTGGAGCCAATCAATTCTTGCGGAGAACTGTGAATGCGCAAACC
AACCCTTGGCAGAACATATCCATCGCGTCCGCCATCTCCAGCAGCCGCACGCGGCGCATCTCGGGCAGCG
TTGGGTCCTGGCCACGGGTGCGCATGATCGTGCTCCTGTCGTTGAGGACCCGGCTAGGCTGGCGGGGTTG
CCTTACTGGTTAGCAGAATGAATCACCGATACGCGAGCGAACGTGAAGCGACTGCTGCTGCAAAACGTCT
GCGACCTGAGCAACAACATGAATGGTCTTCGGTTTCCGTGTTTCGTAAAGTCTGGAAACGCGGAAGTCAG
CGCCCTGCACCATTATGTTCCGGATCTGCATCGCAGGATGCTGCTGGCTACCCTGTGGAACACCTACATC
TGTATTAACGAAGCGCTGGCATTGACCCTGAGTGATTTTTCTCTGGTCCCGCCGCATCCATACCGCCAGT
TGTTTACCCTCACAACGTTCCAGTAACCGGGCATGTTCATCATCAGTAACCCGTATCGTGAGCATCCTCT
CTCGTTTCATCGGTATCATTACCCCCATGAACAGAAATCCCCCTTACACGGAGGCATCAGTGACCAAACA
GGAAAAAACCGCCCTTAACATGGCCCGCTTTATCAGAAGCCAGACATTAACGCTTCTGGAGAAACTCAAC
GAGCTGGACGCGGATGAACAGGCAGACATCTGTGAATCGCTTCACGACCACGCTGATGAGCTTTACCGCA
GCTGCCTCGCGCGTTTCGGTGATGACGGTGAAAACCTCTGACACATGCAGCTCCCGGAGACGGTCACAGC
TTGTCTGTAAGCGGATGCCGGGAGCAGACAAGCCCGTCAGGGCGCGTCAGCGGGTGTTGGCGGGTGTCGG
GGCGCAGCCATGACCCAGTCACGTAGCGATAGCGGAGTGTATACTGGCTTAACTATGCGGCATCAGAGCA
GATTGTACTGAGAGTGCACCATTGCGGTGTGAAATACCGCACAGATGCGTAAGGAGAAAATACCGCATCA
GGCGCTCTTCCGCTTCCTCGCTCACTGACTCGCTGCGCTCGGTCGTTCGGCTGCGGCGAGCGGTATCAGC
TCACTCAAAGGCGGTAATACGGTTATCCACAGAATCAGGGGATAACGCAGGAAAGAACATGTGAGCAAAA
GGCCAGCAAAAGGCCAGGAACCGTAAAAAGGCCGCGTTGCTGGCGTTTTTCCATAGGCTCCGCCCCCCTG
ACGAGCATCACAAAAATCGACGCTCAAGTCAGAGGTGGCGAAACCCGACAGGACTATAAAGATACCAGGC
GTTTCCCCCTGGAAGCTCCCTCGTGCGCTCTCCTGTTCCGACCCTGCCGCTTACCGGATACCTGTCCGCC
TTTCTCCCTTCGGGAAGCGTGGCGCTTTCTCATAGCTCACGCTGTAGGTATCTCAGTTCGGTGTAGGTCG
TTCGCTCCAAGCTGGGCTGTGTGCACGAACCCCCCGTTCAGCCCGACCGCTGCGCCTTATCCGGTAACTA
TCGTCTTGAGTCCAACCCGGTAAGACACGACTTATCGCCACTGGCAGCAGCCACTGGTAACAGGATTAGC
AGAGCGAGGTATGTAGGCGGTGCTACAGAGTTCTTGAAGTGGTGGCCTAACTACGGCTACACTAGAAGGA
CAGTATTTGGTATCTGCGCTCTGCTGAAGCCAGTTACCTTCGGAAAAAGAGTTGGTAGCTCTTGATCCGG
CAAACAAACCACCGCTGGTAGCGGTGGTTTTTTTGTTTGCAAGCAGCAGATTACGCGCAGAAAAAAAGGA
TCTCAAGAAGATCCTTTGATCTTTTCTACGGGGTCTGACGCTCAGTGGAACGAAAACTCACGTTAAGGGA
TTTTGGTCATGAGATTATCAAAAAGGATCTTCACCTAGATCCTTTTAAATTAAAAATGAAGTTTTAAATC
AATCTAAAGTATATATGAGTAAACTTGGTCTGACAGTTACCAATGCTTAATCAGTGAGGCACCTATCTCA
GCGATCTGTCTATTTCGTTCATCCATAGTTGCCTGACTCCCCGTCGTGTAGATAACTACGATACGGGAGG
GCTTACCATCTGGCCCCAGTGCTGCAATGATACCGCGAGACCCACGCTCACCGGCTCCAGATTTATCAGC
AATAAACCAGCCAGCCGGAAGGGCCGAGCGCAGAAGTGGTCCTGCAACTTTATCCGCCTCCATCCAGTCT
ATTAATTGTTGCCGGGAAGCTAGAGTAAGTAGTTCGCCAGTTAATAGTTTGCGCAACGTTGTTGCCATTG
CTGCAGGCATCGTGGTGTCACGCTCGTCGTTTGGTATGGCTTCATTCAGCTCCGGTTCCCAACGATCAAG
GCGAGTTACATGATCCCCCATGTTGTGCAAAAAAGCGGTTAGCTCCTTCGGTCCTCCGATCGTTGTCAGA
AGTAAGTTGGCCGCAGTGTTATCACTCATGGTTATGGCAGCACTGCATAATTCTCTTACTGTCATGCCAT
CCGTAAGATGCTTTTCTGTGACTGGTGAGTACTCAACCAAGTCATTCTGAGAATAGTGTATGCGGCGACC
GAGTTGCTCTTGCCCGGCGTCAACACGGGATAATACCGCGCCACATAGCAGAACTTTAAAAGTGCTCATC
ATTGGAAAACGTTCTTCGGGGCGAAAACTCTCAAGGATCTTACCGCTGTTGAGATCCAGTTCGATGTAAC
CCACTCGTGCACCCAACTGATCTTCAGCATCTTTTACTTTCACCAGCGTTTCTGGGTGAGCAAAAACAGG
AAGGCAAAATGCCGCAAAAAAGGGAATAAGGGCGACACGGAAATGTTGAATACTCATACTCTTCCTTTTT
CAATATTATTGAAGCATTTATCAGGGTTATTGTCTCATGAGCGGATACATATTTGAATGTATTTAGAAAA
ATAAACAAATAGGGGTTCCGCGCACATTTCCCCGAAAAGTGCCACCTGACGTCTAAGAAACCATTATTAT
CATGACATTAACCTATAAAAATAGGCGTATCACGAGGCCCTTTCGTCTT
Features (pLannotate 1.2.2; 20 found; start..end, strand, type, name):
     16..44      +  promoter       tet promoter: E. coli promoter for tetracycline efflux protein gene
     92..196     +  CDS            TcR (fragment): tetracycline efflux protein; tet; confers resistance to tetracycline
    219..266     -  terminator     T7 terminator: transcription terminator for bacteriophage T7 RNA polymerase
    274..323     -  CDS            SET1 (fragment): solubility-enhancement tag derived from T7 phage gene 10B
    334..1758    -  CDS            pfo (fragment): TACY_CLOP1 - Also known as pfoA, pfoR. Experimental evidence at protein level: Swiss-Prot protein existence level 1. A cholesterol-dependent toxin that causes cytolysis by forming pores in cholesterol containing host membranes. After binding to target membranes, the protein assembles into a pre-pore complex. A conformation change leads to insertion in the host membrane and formation of an oligomeric pore complex. Cholesterol is required for binding to host cell membranes, membrane insertion and pore formation; cholesterol binding is mediated by a Thr-Leu pair in the C-terminus. Can be reversib
   1784..1800    -  CDS            capTEV™ (fragment): composite tag for in vivo biotinylation, TEV protease cleavage, and 6xHis tagging
   1819..1841    -  RBS            RBS: efficient ribosome binding site from bacteriophage T7 gene 10 (Olins and Rangwala, 1989)
   1856..1880    -  protein_bind   lac operator: The lac repressor binds to the lac operator to inhibit transcription in E. coli. This inhibition can be relieved by adding lactose or isopropyl-β-D-thiogalactopyranoside (IPTG). lac repressor encoded by lacI
   1881..1899    -  promoter       T7 promoter: promoter for bacteriophage T7 RNA polymerase
   1921..2200    +  CDS            TcR (fragment): tetracycline efflux protein; tet; confers resistance to tetracycline
   2208..2285    +  promoter       lacI promoter: lacI
   2286..3368    +  CDS            lacI: lac repressor; lacI; The lac repressor binds to the lac operator to inhibit transcription in E. coli. This inhibition can be relieved by adding lactose or isopropyl-β-D-thiogalactopyranoside (IPTG).
   3381..3402    +  protein_bind   CAP binding site: CAP binding activates transcription in the presence of cAMP. E. coli catabolite activator protein
   3417..4041    +  CDS            TcR (fragment): tetracycline efflux protein; tet; confers resistance to tetracycline
   4283..4663    -  CDS            YPB1_ECOLX: Protein predicted: Swiss-Prot protein existence level 4. From Escherichia coli.
   4680..4871    +  CDS            rop: Rop protein, which maintains plasmids at low copy number; rop
   4973..5112    +  misc_feature   bom: basis of mobility region from pBR322
   5298..5886    -  rep_origin     ori: high-copy-number ColE1/pMB1/pBR322/pUC origin of replication
   6057..6917    -  CDS            AmpR: β-lactamase; bla; confers resistance to ampicillin, carbenicillin, and related antibiotics
   6918..7022    -  promoter       AmpR promoter: bla
