[The description below was written by a language model from this plasmid's Addgene catalogue record and pLannotate feature annotations shown in this document.]
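Description:
DT044A is a bacterial expression plasmid built on the Novagen pET15b backbone for IPTG-inducible production and purification of perfringolysin O (PFO), the cholesterol-dependent pore-forming cytolysin of Clostridium perfringens. The sequenced plasmid is about 7.1 kb. It replicates in E. coli from a pBR322-type ColE1 origin accompanied by the rop gene and the bom region, consistent with the low copy number listed in the record, and it is selected with ampicillin through the β-lactamase gene and its native promoter. The scattered tetracycline-resistance fragments and tet promoter in the annotation are non-functional remnants of the pBR322 ancestry of pET vectors.

The expression cassette consists of a T7 promoter immediately followed by a lac operator, the strong T7 gene 10 ribosome binding site, an N-terminal 6xHis tag, the pfo coding sequence (annotated as a fragment of the full Swiss-Prot entry) cloned between NcoI and BamHI, and the T7 terminator. The short hits annotated as capTEV and SET1 most likely reflect the His-tag stretch and residual vector sequence downstream of the insert rather than those full tags. The plasmid also carries lacI under its own promoter, so lac repressor occupies the operator and keeps transcription off until IPTG is added. Expression additionally requires a host that supplies T7 RNA polymerase. This tight control is useful for a potentially toxic pore-forming protein.

The His tag allows affinity purification of the toxin. The associated publication concerns artificial cells that drive neural differentiation, and the plasmid is catalogued under synthetic biology, but the record does not specify how the purified PFO is used.
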