Addgene plasmid #159405: DT044A
Purpose: Inducible Perfringolysin O (PFO) expression and purification, controlled under hybrid IPTG-regulated T7/LacO promoter (pRT30)
Depositing lab: Sheref Mansy. Depositing organization: Universita degli Studi di Trento. Publication: Artificial cells drive neural differentiation. Toparlak OD, Zasso J, Bridi S, Serra MD, Macchi P, Conti L, Baudet ML, Mansy SS. Sci Adv. 2020 Sep 18;6(38). pii: 6/38/eabb4920. doi: 10.1126/sciadv.abb4920. Print 2020 Sep. PubMed 32948587.
Backbone
  Vector backbone: pET15b
  Backbone manufacturer: Novagen
  Vector type: Bacterial Expression, Synthetic Biology
Growth in bacteria
  Bacterial resistance: Ampicillin, 100 μg/mL
  Growth temperature: 37°C
  Growth strain: DH5alpha
  Copy number: Low Copy
Gene/Insert
  Gene/Insert name: pr.T7-LacO-6xHis-PFO (Pfo, Clostridium perfringens)
  Species: Clostridium perfringens
  Promoter: T7/LacO promoter
  Tag / fusion protein: 6xHis (N terminal on insert)
  Cloning method: Restriction Enzyme; 5′ cloning site NcoI (not destroyed); 3′ cloning site BamHI (not destroyed)
Terms and licenses: Academic/Nonprofit Terms; Industry Terms: Not Available to Industry
How to cite: DT044A was a gift from Sheref Mansy (Addgene plasmid # 159405 ; http://n2t.net/addgene:159405 ; RRID:Addgene_159405)
